Addgene plasmid #231770: pCMV-mGold2s-Lysosome-N-20
Purpose: Visualization of lysosome in mammalian cells using mGold2s
Depositing lab: Francois St-Pierre. Depositing organization: Baylor College of Medicine. Publication: Bright and photostable yellow fluorescent proteins for extended imaging. Lee J, Lai S, Yang S, Zhao S, Blanco FA, Lyons AC, Merino-Urteaga R, Ahrens JF, Nguyen NA, Liu H, Liu Z, Lambert GG, Shaner NC, Chen L, Tolias KF, Zhang J, Ha T, St-Pierre F. Nat Commun. 2025 Apr 4;16(1):3241. doi: 10.1038/s41467-025-58223-5. PubMed 40185748.
Backbone
  Vector backbone: pCMV
  Backbone size w/o insert (bp): 5961
  Vector type: Mammalian Expression
Growth in bacteria
  Bacterial resistance: Kanamycin, 50 μg/mL
  Growth temperature: 37°C
  Growth strain: DH5alpha
  Copy number: High Copy
Gene/Insert
  Gene/Insert name: mGold2s-Lysosome-N-20
  Species: R. norvegicus (rat)
  Entrez Gene: Lamp1 (a.k.a. LGP120)
  Promoter: CMV
  Tag / fusion protein: mGold2s (C terminal on insert)
  Cloning method: Unknown
  Sequencing primers: 5′ CMV-F; 3′ SV40pA-R
Terms and licenses: Academic/Nonprofit Terms; Industry Terms: Not Available to Industry
How to cite: pCMV-mGold2s-Lysosome-N-20 was a gift from Francois St-Pierre (Addgene plasmid # 231770 ; http://n2t.net/addgene:231770 ; RRID:Addgene_231770)
