[The description below was written by a language model from this plasmid's Addgene catalogue record and pLannotate feature annotations shown in this document.]
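Description:
pCMV-mGold2s-Lysosome-N-20 is a mammalian expression plasmid built on a pCMV backbone. It labels lysosomes with the yellow fluorescent protein mGold2s. The full sequenced record is 5,961 nt, the same figure the catalogue lists as the backbone size without insert, so that number evidently refers to the whole plasmid. In bacteria the plasmid replicates from a high-copy ColE1/pUC-type origin and is selected with kanamycin. An f1 phage origin is also present. The resistance cassette is a dual-purpose NeoR/KanR (Tn5 aminoglycoside phosphotransferase) gene placed behind both a bacterial bla promoter and the SV40 enhancer/early promoter, and it ends in an HSV TK polyadenylation signal. The same gene therefore gives kanamycin resistance in E. coli and could support G418 selection in mammalian cells. Short ble and bGH poly(A) fragments flag only residual backbone sequence.

The payload is driven by the human CMV immediate-early enhancer and promoter. A remnant of the multiple cloning site follows, then the rat Lamp1 (lysosome-associated membrane glycoprotein 1) coding sequence, a short unannotated gap that presumably encodes a linker, and the fluorescent protein fused to the C-terminal end of LAMP1. The annotation tool calls this reporter mGold, the photostable mVenus derivative. The catalogue identifies it as mGold2s, a later variant that the tool's database probably does not distinguish. An SV40 poly(A) signal terminates the transcript, and the small "large T antigen" fragment just upstream of it is probably part of the SV40-derived region flanking that signal. Because LAMP1 is a lysosomal membrane protein, the fusion targets yellow fluorescence to lysosomes. This supports the stated purpose of visualizing the organelle in mammalian cells, in the context of work on bright, photostable yellow fluorescent proteins for extended imaging.
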