Features (pLannotate 1.2.2; 15 found; start..end, strand, type, name):
     78..381     +  enhancer       CMV enhancer: human cytomegalovirus immediate early enhancer
    382..585     +  promoter       CMV promoter: human cytomegalovirus (CMV) immediate early promoter
    608..636     +  misc_feature   MCS (fragment): multiple cloning site
    643..1864    +  CDS            LAMP1 (fragment): rat lysosome-associated membrane glycoprotein 1
   1924..2643    +  CDS            mGold: photostable derivative of mVenus (Lee et al., 2020) mammalian codon-optimized
   2660..2743    +  CDS            large T antigen (fragment): large T antigen from SV40 (simian virus 40)
   2766..2887    +  polyA_signal   SV40 poly(A) signal: SV40 polyadenylation signal
   2921..3349    -  rep_origin     f1 ori (sequence partly withheld): f1 bacteriophage origin of replication; arrow indicates direction of (+) strand synthesis
   3376..3480    +  promoter       AmpR promoter: bla
   3482..3839    +  promoter       SV40 promoter: SV40 enhancer and early promoter
   3874..4668    +  CDS            NeoR/KanR: aminoglycoside phosphotransferase from Tn5; aph(3')-II (or nptII); confers resistance to neomycin, kanamycin, and G418 (Geneticin®)
   4689..4841    +  CDS            ble (fragment): BLE_KLEPN - Experimental evidence at protein level: Swiss-Prot protein existence level 1. Binding protein with a strong affinity to the bleomycin family of antibiotics. Binds to CL990; an antimitotic-antibiotic compound. From Klebsiella pneumoniae.
   4900..4947    +  polyA_signal   HSV TK poly(A) signal: herpes simplex virus thymidine kinase polyadenylation signal (Cole and Stacy, 1985)
   5038..5054    -  polyA_signal   bGH poly(A) signal (fragment): bovine growth hormone polyadenylation signal
   5276..5864    +  rep_origin     ori: high-copy-number ColE1/pMB1/pBR322/pUC origin of replication
>Addgene plasmid #231770 | pCMV-mGold2s-Lysosome-N-20 | addgene full sequence | sequence record 461117 | Addgene NGS Result
GTATTACCGCCATGCATTAGTTATTAATAGTAATCAATTACGGGGTCATTAGTTCATAGCCCATATATGG
AGTTCCGCGTTACATAACTTACGGTAAATGGCCCGCCTGGCTGACCGCCCAACGACCCCCGCCCATTGAC
GTCAATAATGACGTATGTTCCCATAGTAACGCCAATAGGGACTTTCCATTGACGTCAATGGGTGGAGTAT
TTACGGTAAACTGCCCACTTGGCAGTACATCAAGTGTATCATATGCCAAGTACGCCCCCTATTGACGTCA
ATGACGGTAAATGGCCCGCCTGGCATTATGCCCAGTACATGACCTTATGGGACTTTCCTACTTGGCAGTA
CATCTACGTATTAGTCATCGCTATTACCATGGTGATGCGGTTTTGGCAGTACATCAATGGGCGTGGATAG
CGGTTTGACTCACGGGGATTTCCAAGTCTCCACCCCATTGACGTCAATGGGAGTTTGTTTTGGCACCAAA
ATCAACGGGACTTTCCAAAATGTCGTAACAACTCCGCCCCATTGACGCAAATGGGCGGTAGGCGTGTACG
GTGGGAGGTCTATATAAGCAGAGCTGGTTTAGTGAACCGTCAGATCCGCTAGCGCTACCGGACTCAGATC
TCGAGCGCCACCATGGCGGCCCCGGGCGCCCGGCGTCCGCTGCTCCTGTTGCTGCTGGCAGGCCTTGCAC
ACAGCGCCCCAGCACTGTTCGAGGTGAAAGACAACAACGGCACAGCGTGTATAATGGCCAGCTTCTCTGC
CTCCTTTCTGACCACCTATGAGGCTGGACATGTTTCTAAGGTCTCGAATATGACCCTGCCAGCCTCTGCA
GAAGTCCTGAAGAATAGCAGCTCTTGTGGTGAAAAGAATGCTTCTGAGCCCACCCTCGCAATCACCTTTG
GAGAAGGATATTTACTGAAACTCACCTTCACAAAAAACACAACACGTTACAGTGTCCAGCACATGTATTT
CACATATAACCTGTCAGACACACAATTCTTTCCCAATGCCAGCTCCAAAGGGCCCGACACTGTGGATTCC
ACAACTGACATCAAGGCAGACATCAACAAAACATACCGATGTGTCAGCGACATCAGGGTCTACATGAAGA
ATGTGACCATTGTGCTCTGGGACGCTACTATCCAGGCCTACCTGCCGAGTAGCAACTTCAGCAAGGAAGA
GACACGCTGCCCACAGGATCAACCTTCCCCAACTACTGGGCCACCCAGCCCCTCACCACCACTTGTGCCC
ACAAACCCCAGTGTGTCCAAGTACAATGTGACTGGTGACAATGGAACCTGCCTGCTGGCCTCTATGGCAC
TGCAACTCAACATCACCTACATGAAGAAGGACAACACGACTGTGACCAGAGCATTCAACATCAACCCAAG
TGACAAATATAGTGGGACTTGCGGTGCCCAGTTGGTGACCCTGAAGGTGGGGAACAAGAGCAGAGTCCTG
GAGCTGCAGTTTGGGATGAATGCCACTTCTAGCCTGTTTTTCCTGCAAGGAGTTCAGTTGAACATGACTC
TTCCTGATGCCATAGAGCCCACGTTCAGCACCTCCAACTATTCCCTGAAAGCTCTTCAGGCCAGTGTCGG
CAACTCATACAAGTGCAACAGTGAGGAGCACATCTTTGTCAGCAAGGCGCTCGCCCTCAATGTCTTCAGC
GTGCAAGTCCAGGCTTTCAGGGTAGAAAGTGACAGGTTTGGGTCTGTGGAAGAGTGTGTACAGGACGGTA
ACAACATGCTGATCCCCATTGCTGTGGGCGGGGCCCTGGCAGGGCTGGTCCTCATCGTCCTCATCGCCTA
CCTCATCGGCAGGAAGAGGAGTCACGCGGGCTATCAGACCATCTCGGAATTCGGCTCCACCGGCTCCACC
GGCTCCACCGGCGCGGATCCACCGGTCGCCACCATGGCGAGCAAGGGCGAGGAGCTGTTCACCGGGGTGG
TGCCCATCCTGGTCGAGCTGGACGGCGACATAAACGGCCACAAGTTCAGCGTGTCCGGCGAGGGCGAGGG
CGATGCCACCTACGGCAAGCTGACCCTGAAGTTCATCTGCACCACCGGCAAGCTGCCCGTGCCCTGGCCC
ACCCTCGTGACCAGCCTGGGCTACGGCCTGCAGTGCTTCGCCCGCTACCCCGACAACATGAAGCGGCACG
ACTTCTTCAAGTCCGCCATGCCCGAAGGCTACGTCCAGGAGCGCACCATCTTCTTCGAGGACGACGGCAA
CTACAAGACCCGCGCCGAGGTGAAGTTTGAGGGCGGCACCCTGGTGAACCGCGTCGAGCTGAAGGGCATC
GACTTCAAGGAGGACGGCAACATCCTGGGGCACAAGCTGGAGTACAACTACAACTGCCACAACGTCTTTA
TCACCGCCGACAGGCAGCAGAACGGCATCAAGGTCAACTTCAAGATCCGCCACAACATCGAGGTCGGCGG
CGTGCAGCTCGCCGACCACTACCAGCAGAACACCCCCATCGGCGACGGCCCCGTGCTGCTGCCCGACAAC
CACTACCTGAGCTACCAGTCCAAGCTGAGCAAAGACCCCAACGAGAAGCGCGATCACATGGTCCTGCTGG
AGTTCGTGACCGCCGCCGGGATCACTCTCAGCATGGACGAGCTGTACAAGTAAAGCGGCCGCGACTCTAG
ATCATAATCAGCCATACCACATTTGTAGAGGTTTTACTTGCTTTAAAAAACCTCCCACACCTCCCCCTGA
ACCTGAAACATAAAATGAATGCAATTGTTGTTGTTAACTTGTTTATTGCAGCTTATAATGGTTACAAATA
AAGCAATAGCATCACAAATTTCACAAATAAAGCATTTTTTTCACTGCATTCTAGTTGTGGTTTGTCCAAA
CTCATCAATGTATCTTAAGGCGTAAATTGTAAGCGTTAATATTTTGTTAAAATTCGCGTTAAATTTTTGT
TAAATCAGCTCATTTTTTAACCAATAGGCCGAAATCGGCAAAATCCCTTATAAATCAAAAGAATAGACCG
AGATAGGGT
[37 nt withheld, positions 3020-3056]
AAAGAACGTGGACTCCAACGTCAAAGG
[49 nt withheld, positions 3084-3132]
T
[91 nt withheld, positions 3134-3224]
G
[124 nt withheld, positions 3226-3349]
CAGGTGGCACTTTTCGGGGAAATGTGCGCGGAACCCCTATTTGTTTATTTTTCTAAATACATTCAAATAT
GTATCCGCTCATGAGACAATAACCCTGATAAATGCTTCAATAATATTGAAAAAGGAAGAGTCCTGAGGCG
GAAAGAACCAGCTGTGGAATGTGTGTCAGTTAGGGTGTGGAAAGTCCCCAGGCTCCCCAGCAGGCAGAAG
TATGCAAAGCATGCATCTCAATTAGTCAGCAACCAGGTGTGGAAAGTCCCCAGGCTCCCCAGCAGGCAGA
AGTATGCAAAGCATGCATCTCAATTAGTCAGCAACCATAGTCCCGCCCCTAACTCCGCCCATCCCGCCCC
TAACTCCGCCCAGTTCCGCCCATTCTCCGCCCCATGGCTGACTAATTTTTTTTATTTATGCAGAGGCCGA
GGCCGCCTCGGCCTCTGAGCTATTCCAGAAGTAGTGAGGAGGCTTTTTTGGAGGCCTAGGCTTTTGCAAA
GATCGATCAAGAGACAGGATGAGGATCGTTTCGCATGATTGAACAAGATGGATTGCACGCAGGTTCTCCG
GCCGCTTGGGTGGAGAGGCTATTCGGCTATGACTGGGCACAACAGACAATCGGCTGCTCTGATGCCGCCG
TGTTCCGGCTGTCAGCGCAGGGGCGCCCGGTTCTTTTTGTCAAGACCGACCTGTCCGGTGCCCTGAATGA
ACTGCAAGACGAGGCAGCGCGGCTATCGTGGCTGGCCACGACGGGCGTTCCTTGCGCAGCTGTGCTCGAC
GTTGTCACTGAAGCGGGAAGGGACTGGCTGCTATTGGGCGAAGTGCCGGGGCAGGATCTCCTGTCATCTC
ACCTTGCTCCTGCCGAGAAAGTATCCATCATGGCTGATGCAATGCGGCGGCTGCATACGCTTGATCCGGC
TACCTGCCCATTCGACCACCAAGCGAAACATCGCATCGAGCGAGCACGTACTCGGATGGAAGCCGGTCTT
GTCGATCAGGATGATCTGGACGAAGAGCATCAGGGGCTCGCGCCAGCCGAACTGTTCGCCAGGCTCAAGG
CGAGCATGCCCGACGGCGAGGATCTCGTCGTGACCCATGGCGATGCCTGCTTGCCGAATATCATGGTGGA
AAATGGCCGCTTTTCTGGATTCATCGACTGTGGCCGGCTGGGTGTGGCGGACCGCTATCAGGACATAGCG
TTGGCTACCCGTGATATTGCTGAAGAGCTTGGCGGCGAATGGGCTGACCGCTTCCTCGTGCTTTACGGTA
TCGCCGCTCCCGATTCGCAGCGCATCGCCTTCTATCGCCTTCTTGACGAGTTCTTCTGAGCGGGACTCTG
GGGTTCGAAATGACCGACCAAGCGACGCCCAACCTGCCATCACGAGATTTCGATTCCACCGCCGCCTTCT
ATGAAAGGTTGGGCTTCGGAATCGTTTTCCGGGACGCCGGCTGGATGATCCTCCAGCGCGGGGATCTCAT
GCTGGAGTTCTTCGCCCACCCTAGGGGGAGGCTAACTGAAACACGGAAGGAGACAATACCGGAAGGAACC
CGCGCTATGACGGCAATAAAAAGACAGAATAAAACGCACGGTGTTGGGTCGTTTGTTCATAAACGCGGGG
TTCGGTCCCAGGGCTGGCACTCTGTCGATACCCCACCGAGACCCCATTGGGGCCAATACGCCCGCGTTTC
TTCCTTTTCCCCACCCCACCCCCCAAGTTCGGGTGAAGGCCCAGGGCTCGCAGCCAACGTCGGGGCGGCA
GGCCCTGCCATAGCCTCAGGTTACTCATATATACTTTAGATTGATTTAAAACTTCATTTTTAATTTAAAA
GGATCTAGGTGAAGATCCTTTTTGATAATCTCATGACCAAAATCCCTTAACGTGAGTTTTCGTTCCACTG
AGCGTCAGACCCCGTAGAAAAGATCAAAGGATCTTCTTGAGATCCTTTTTTTCTGCGCGTAATCTGCTGC
TTGCAAACAAAAAAACCACCGCTACCAGCGGTGGTTTGTTTGCCGGATCAAGAGCTACCAACTCTTTTTC
CGAAGGTAACTGGCTTCAGCAGAGCGCAGATACCAAATACTGTTCTTCTAGTGTAGCCGTAGTTAGGCCA
CCACTTCAAGAACTCTGTAGCACCGCCTACATACCTCGCTCTGCTAATCCTGTTACCAGTGGCTGCTGCC
AGTGGCGATAAGTCGTGTCTTACCGGGTTGGACTCAAGACGATAGTTACCGGATAAGGCGCAGCGGTCGG
GCTGAACGGGGGGTTCGTGCACACAGCCCAGCTTGGAGCGAACGACCTACACCGAACTGAGATACCTACA
GCGTGAGCTATGAGAAAGCGCCACGCTTCCCGAAGGGAGAAAGGCGGACAGGTATCCGGTAAGCGGCAGG
GTCGGAACAGGAGAGCGCACGAGGGAGCTTCCAGGGGGAAACGCCTGGTATCTTTATAGTCCTGTCGGGT
TTCGCCACCTCTGACTTGAGCGTCGATTTTTGTGATGCTCGTCAGGGGGGCGGAGCCTATGGAAAAACGC
CAGCAACGCGGCCTTTTTACGGTTCCTGGCCTTTTGCTGGCCTTTTGCTCACATGTTCTTTCCTGCGTTA
TCCCCTGATTCTGTGGATAACC
